LOCUS       Exported 6816 bp ds-DNA circular SYN 13-MAY-2021
DEFINITION  encodes pAAV NovArch.
ACCESSION   .
VERSION     .
KEYWORDS    MPC026: pAAV-CAG-FLEX-NovArch-TS-Citrine_TSx3-ER2
SOURCE      synthetic DNA construct
  ORGANISM  synthetic DNA construct
REFERENCE   1 (bases 1 to 6816)
  AUTHORS   Chien MP, Brinks D, Testa-Silva G, Tian H, Phil Brooks F 3rd, Adam
            Y, Bloxham W, Gmeiner B, Kheifets S, Cohen AE
  TITLE     Photoactivated voltage imaging in tissue with an
            archaerhodopsin-derived reporter.
  JOURNAL   Sci Adv. 2021 May 5;7(19). pii: 7/19/eabe3216. doi:
            10.1126/sciadv.abe3216. Print 2021 May.
  PUBMED    33952514
REFERENCE   2 (bases 1 to 6816)
  AUTHORS   .
  TITLE     Direct Submission
  JOURNAL   Exported May 13, 2021 from SnapGene Server 1.1.58
            http://www.snapgene.com
FEATURES             Location/Qualifiers
     source          1..6816
                     /organism="synthetic DNA construct"
                     /mol_type="other DNA"
     repeat_region   1..130
                     /label=AAV2 ITR
     promoter        441..718
                     /label=chicken beta-actin promoter
     primer_bind     997..1019
                     /label=pCAGGS-5
                     /note="Chimeric intron in CAG promoter, forward primer"
     primer_bind     1081..1100
                     /label=pCAG-F
                     /note="Rabbit beta-globin intron, for pCAG plasmids,
                     forward primer"
     protein_bind    complement(1135..1168)
                     /label=lox2272
                     /bound_moiety="Cre recombinase"
                     /note="Cre-mediated recombination occurs in the 8-bp core
                     sequence (GGATACTT). lox2272 sites are compatible with each
                     other, but incompatible with loxP or loxN sites (Lee and
                     Saito, 1988)."
     protein_bind    complement(1231..1264)
                     /label=loxP
                     /bound_moiety="Cre recombinase"
                     /note="Cre-mediated recombination occurs in the 8-bp core
                     sequence (GCATACAT)."
     CDS             complement(1520..2230)
                     /codon_start=1
                     /product="enhanced variant of YFP (Heikal et al., 2001)"
                     /label=Citrine
                     /note="mammalian codon-optimized"
                     /translation="VSKGEELFTGVVPILVELDGDVNGHKFSVSGEGEGDATYGKLTLK
                     FICTTGKLPVPWPTLVTTFGYGLMCFARYPDHMKQHDFFKSAMPEGYVQERTIFFKDDG
                     NYKTRAEVKFEGDTLVNRIELKGIDFKEDGNILGHKLEYNYNSHNVYIMADKQKNGIKV
                     NFKIRHNIEDGSVQLADHYQQNTPIGDGPVLLPDNHYLSYQSALSKDPNEKRDHMVLLE
                     FVTAAGITLGMDELY"
     primer_bind     complement(1559..1580)
                     /label=EGFP-C
                     /note="EGFP, forward primer"
     primer_bind     1908..1927
                     /label=EXFP-R
                     /note="For distinguishing EGFP variants, reverse primer"
     primer_bind     2167..2188
                     /label=EGFP-N
                     /note="EGFP, reverse primer"
     CDS             complement(2300..3058)
                     /codon_start=1
                     /product="achaerhodopsin-3 (Arch) derivative with improved
                     voltage sensitivity (Hochbaum et al., 2014)"
                     /label=QuasAr2
                     /translation="MVSIALQAGYDLLGDGRPETLWLGIGTLLMLIGTFYFLVRGWGVT
                     DKDAREYYAVTILASGIASAAYLSMFFGIGLTEVSVGGEMLDIYYARYAQWLFTTPLLL
                     LHLALLAKVDRVTIGTLVGVDALMIVTGLIGALSHTAIARYSWWLFSTICMIVVLYVLA
                     TSLRSAARERGPEVASTFNTLTALVLVLWTAYPILWIIGTEGAGVIGLGTETLLFMVLD
                     VTAKVGFGFILLRSRAILGDTEAPEPSAGAD"
     regulatory      3055..3064
                     /regulatory_class="other"
                     /note="vertebrate consensus sequence for strong initiation
                     of translation (Kozak, 1987)"
     protein_bind    3081..3114
                     /label=lox2272
                     /bound_moiety="Cre recombinase"
                     /note="Cre-mediated recombination occurs in the 8-bp core
                     sequence (GGATACTT). lox2272 sites are compatible with each
                     other, but incompatible with loxP or loxN sites (Lee and
                     Saito, 1988)."
     protein_bind    3185..3218
                     /label=loxP
                     /bound_moiety="Cre recombinase"
                     /note="Cre-mediated recombination occurs in the 8-bp core
                     sequence (GCATACAT)."
     misc_feature    3260..3848
                     /label=WPRE
                     /note="woodchuck hepatitis virus posttranscriptional
                     regulatory element"
     primer_bind     complement(3313..3333)
                     /label=WPRE-R
                     /note="WPRE, reverse primer"
     CDS             complement(3731..3742)
                     /codon_start=1
                     /product="Factor Xa recognition and cleavage site"
                     /label=Factor Xa site
                     /translation="IEGR"
     polyA_signal    3891..4012
                     /label=SV40 poly(A) signal
                     /note="SV40 polyadenylation signal"
     primer_bind     complement(3902..3921)
                     /label=EBV-rev
                     /note="SV40 polyA terminator, reverse primer"
     primer_bind     3956..3975
                     /label=SV40pA-R
                     /note="SV40 polyA, reverse primer"
     repeat_region   4174..4303
                     /label=AAV2 ITR
     primer_bind     complement(4369..4386)
                     /label=L4440
                     /note="L4440 vector, forward primer"
     rep_origin      complement(4540..5128)
                     /direction=LEFT
                     /label=ori
                     /note="high-copy-number ColE1/pMB1/pBR322/pUC origin of
                     replication"
     primer_bind     complement(4620..4639)
                     /label=pBR322ori-F
                     /note="pBR322 origin, forward primer"
     CDS             complement(5299..6159)
                     /codon_start=1
                     /gene="bla"
                     /product="beta-lactamase"
                     /label=AmpR
                     /note="confers resistance to ampicillin, carbenicillin, and
                     related antibiotics"
                     /translation="MSIQHFRVALIPFFAAFCLPVFAHPETLVKVKDAEDQLGARVGYI
                     ELDLNSGKILESFRPEERFPMMSTFKVLLCGAVLSRIDAGQEQLGRRIHYSQNDLVEYS
                     PVTEKHLTDGMTVRELCSAAITMSDNTAANLLLTTIGGPKELTAFLHNMGDHVTRLDRW
                     EPELNEAIPNDERDTTMPVAMATTLRKLLTGELLTLASRQQLIDWMEADKVAGPLLRSA
                     LPAGWFIADKSGAGERGSRGIIAALGPDGKPSRIVVIYTTGSQATMDERNRQIAEIGAS
                     LIKHW"
     primer_bind     5922..5941
                     /label=Amp-R
                     /note="Ampicillin resistance gene, reverse primer"
     promoter        complement(6160..6264)
                     /gene="bla"
                     /label=AmpR promoter
     rep_origin      complement(6290..6745)
                     /direction=LEFT
                     /label=f1 ori
                     /note="f1 bacteriophage origin of replication; arrow
                     indicates direction of (+) strand synthesis"
     primer_bind     complement(6427..6448)
                     /label=F1ori-F
                     /note="F1 origin, forward primer"
     primer_bind     6639..6658
                     /label=F1ori-R
                     /note="F1 origin, reverse primer"
ORIGIN
        1 ctgcgcgctc gctcgctcac tgaggccgcc cgggcaaagc ccgggcgtcg ggcgaccttt
       61 ggtcgcccgg cctcagtgag cgagcgagcg cgcagagagg gagtggccaa ctccatcact
      121 aggggttcct tgtagttaat gattaacccg ccatgctact tatctacgta gccatgctct
      181 aggaagagta ccattgacgt caataatgac gtatgttccc atagtaacgc caatagggac
      241 tttccattga cgtcaatggg tggagtattt acggtaaact gcccacttgg cagtacatca
      301 agtgtatcat atgccaagta cgccccctat tgacgtcaat gacggtaaat ggcccgcctg
      361 gcattatgcc cagtacatga ccttatggga ctttcctact tggcagtaca tctacgtatt
      421 agtcatcgct attaccatgg tcgaggtgag ccccacgttc tgcttcactc tccccatctc
      481 ccccccctcc ccacccccaa ttttgtattt atttattttt taattatttt gtgcagcgat
      541 gggggcgggg gggggggggg ggcgcgcgcc gggggggggg gggggggggg gggggggggg
      601 gggggcgagg cggagaggtg cggcggcagc caatcagagc ggcgcgctcc gaaagtttcc
      661 ttttatggcg aggcggcggc ggcggcggcc ctataaaaag cgaagcgcgc ggcgggcggg
      721 agtcgctgcg cgctgccttc gccccgtgcc ccgctccgcc gccgcctcgc gccgcccgcc
      781 ccggctctga ctgaccgcgt tactcccaca ggtgagcggg cgggacggcc cttctcctcc
      841 gggctgtaat tagcgcttgg tttaatgacg gcttgtttct tttctgtggc tgcgtgaaag
      901 ccttgagggg ctccgggagg gccctttgtg cggggggagc ggctcggggc tgtccgcggg
      961 gggacggctg ccttcggggg ggacggggca gggcggggtt cggcttctgg cgtgtgaccg
     1021 gcggctctag agcctctgct aaccatgttc atgccttctt ctttttccta cagctcctgg
     1081 gcaacgtgct ggttattgtg ctgtctcatc attttggcaa agaattggat ccccataact
     1141 tcgtataaag tatcctatac gaagttatat caaaatagga agaccaatgc ttcaccatcg
     1201 acccgaattg ccaagcatca ccatcgaccc ataacttcgt ataatgtatg ctatacgaag
     1261 ttatactagg gatcccccct cgagttttac ttgtacatta cacttcattc tcataacaaa
     1321 agccccccac attgatgtca atctgatcga ggggtatata ctcgccctca gaagtgattc
     1381 gactttttcc ccccacgttt atatcgattt gatccagagg gatgtactcg ccctcagagg
     1441 ttatgcggga ttttccaccg acgttaatgt cgatctgatc cagagggata tactcgccct
     1501 cagaggtgat ccttgatttg tacagctcgt ccatgccgag agtgatcccg gcggcggtca
     1561 cgaactccag caggaccatg tgatcgcgct tctcgttggg gtctttgctc agggcggact
     1621 ggtagctcag gtagtggttg tcgggcagca gcacggggcc gtcgccgatg ggggtgttct
     1681 gctggtagtg gtcggcgagc tgcacgctgc cgtcctcgat gttgtggcgg atcttgaagt
     1741 tcaccttgat gccgttcttc tgcttgtcgg ccatgatata gacgttgtgg ctgttgtagt
     1801 tgtactccag cttgtgcccc aggatgttgc cgtcctcctt gaagtcgatg cccttcagct
     1861 cgatgcggtt caccagggtg tcgccctcga acttcacctc ggcgcgggtc ttgtagttgc
     1921 cgtcgtcctt gaagaagatg gtgcgctcct ggacgtagcc ttcgggcatg gcggacttga
     1981 agaagtcgtg ctgcttcatg tggtcggggt agcgggcgaa gcacatcagg ccgtagccga
     2041 aggtggtcac gagggtgggc cagggcacgg gcagcttgcc ggtggtgcag atgaacttca
     2101 gggtcagctt gccgtaggtg gcatcgccct cgccctcgcc ggacacgctg aacttgtggc
     2161 cgtttacgtc gccgtccagc tcgaccagga tgggcaccac cccggtgaac agctcctcgc
     2221 ccttgctcac tacatttatg tctatttgat ccagggggat gtactcgcct tcgcttgtga
     2281 ttctactctt catcaacgta tcggcaccgg cactgggttc tggtgcctcg gtgtcgccca
     2341 gaatagcccg ggatctcaac aggataaagc caaagccgac cttggcagtc acgtccaaca
     2401 ccataaacag cagagtttcg gtgcccaggc ctatcacgcc agcgccctca gtgcctatga
     2461 tccacaggat agggtaagcg gtccacagca ccaagaccag agctgtcagg gtgttaaagg
     2521 tagatgccac ctcggggccc cgctcccttg cagcagatcg cagggatgta gccagaacat
     2581 agagcaccac tatcatgcaa attgtagaga acaaccacca actgtatctg gctatggccg
     2641 tgtggctcaa ggctccgatg aggccagtga cgatcatcag ggcgtccaca cccaccaggg
     2701 tgccgatggt cacccgatcc accttagcga gaagggccag gtgcagcagc agaagtgggg
     2761 tggtaaacag ccactgggcg tacctggcat aatagatatc caacatttcg cccccgacgg
     2821 acacctcagt aagcccgata ccaaagaaca tagacagata tgcggcggat gcgattccgg
     2881 aggccaggat agtcacagcg taatattccc gggcatcctt atcggtgact ccccatccgc
     2941 ggaccagaaa gtagaaggtt ccaatcagca tcagcagagt gccgatgccc agccacaggg
     3001 tttcaggtct gccgtcaccc agtaggtcgt aaccagcctg cagagcgata cttaccatgg
     3061 tggcggtacc gaattctagt ataacttcgt ataggatact ttatacgaag ttatcattgg
     3121 gattcttcct attttgatcc aagcatcacc atcgaccctc tagtccagat ctcaccatcg
     3181 acccataact tcgtatagca tacattatac gaagttatgt ccctcgaaga ggttcgaatt
     3241 cgatatcaag cttatcgata atcaacctct ggattacaaa atttgtgaaa gattgactgg
     3301 tattcttaac tatgttgctc cttttacgct atgtggatac gctgctttaa tgcctttgta
     3361 tcatgctatt gcttcccgta tggctttcat tttctcctcc ttgtataaat cctggttgct
     3421 gtctctttat gaggagttgt ggcccgttgt caggcaacgt ggcgtggtgt gcactgtgtt
     3481 tgctgacgca acccccactg gttggggcat tgccaccacc tgtcagctcc tttccgggac
     3541 tttcgctttc cccctcccta ttgccacggc ggaactcatc gccgcctgcc ttgcccgctg
     3601 ctggacaggg gctcggctgt tgggcactga caattccgtg gtgttgtcgg ggaaatcatc
     3661 gtcctttcct tggctgctcg cctgtgttgc cacctggatt ctgcgcggga cgtccttctg
     3721 ctacgtccct tcggccctca atccagcgga ccttccttcc cgcggcctgc tgccggctct
     3781 gcggcctctt ccgcgtcttc gccttcgccc tcagacgagt cggatctccc tttgggccgc
     3841 ctccccgcat cgataccgtc gacccgggcg gccgcttcga gcagacatga taagatacat
     3901 tgatgagttt ggacaaacca caactagaat gcagtgaaaa aaatgcttta tttgtgaaat
     3961 ttgtgatgct attgctttat ttgtaaccat tataagctgc aataaacaag ttaacaacaa
     4021 caattgcatt cattttatgt ttcaggttca gggggagatg tgggaggttt tttaaagcaa
     4081 gtaaaacctc tacaaatgtg gtaaaatcga taaggatctt cctagagcat ggctacgtag
     4141 ataagtagca tggcgggtta atcattaact acaaggaacc cctagtgatg gagttggcca
     4201 ctccctctct gcgcgctcgc tcgctcactg aggccgggcg accaaaggtc gcccgacgcc
     4261 cgggctttgc ccgggcggcc tcagtgagcg agcgagcgcg cagctgcatt aatgaatcgg
     4321 ccaacgcgcg gggagaggcg gtttgcgtat tgggcgctct tccgcttcct cgctcactga
     4381 ctcgctgcgc tcggtcgttc ggctgcggcg agcggtatca gctcactcaa aggcggtaat
     4441 acggttatcc acagaatcag gggataacgc aggaaagaac atgtgagcaa aaggccagca
     4501 aaaggccagg aaccgtaaaa aggccgcgtt gctggcgttt ttccataggc tccgcccccc
     4561 tgacgagcat cacaaaaatc gacgctcaag tcagaggtgg cgaaacccga caggactata
     4621 aagataccag gcgtttcccc ctggaagctc cctcgtgcgc tctcctgttc cgaccctgcc
     4681 gcttaccgga tacctgtccg cctttctccc ttcgggaagc gtggcgcttt ctcatagctc
     4741 acgctgtagg tatctcagtt cggtgtaggt cgttcgctcc aagctgggct gtgtgcacga
     4801 accccccgtt cagcccgacc gctgcgcctt atccggtaac tatcgtcttg agtccaaccc
     4861 ggtaagacac gacttatcgc cactggcagc agccactggt aacaggatta gcagagcgag
     4921 gtatgtaggc ggtgctacag agttcttgaa gtggtggcct aactacggct acactagaag
     4981 aacagtattt ggtatctgcg ctctgctgaa gccagttacc ttcggaaaaa gagttggtag
     5041 ctcttgatcc ggcaaacaaa ccaccgctgg tagcggtggt ttttttgttt gcaagcagca
     5101 gattacgcgc agaaaaaaag gatctcaaga agatcctttg atcttttcta cggggtctga
     5161 cgctcagtgg aacgaaaact cacgttaagg gattttggtc atgagattat caaaaaggat
     5221 cttcacctag atccttttaa attaaaaatg aagttttaaa tcaatctaaa gtatatatga
     5281 gtaaacttgg tctgacagtt accaatgctt aatcagtgag gcacctatct cagcgatctg
     5341 tctatttcgt tcatccatag ttgcctgact ccccgtcgtg tagataacta cgatacggga
     5401 gggcttacca tctggcccca gtgctgcaat gataccgcga gacccacgct caccggctcc
     5461 agatttatca gcaataaacc agccagccgg aagggccgag cgcagaagtg gtcctgcaac
     5521 tttatccgcc tccatccagt ctattaattg ttgccgggaa gctagagtaa gtagttcgcc
     5581 agttaatagt ttgcgcaacg ttgttgccat tgctacaggc atcgtggtgt cacgctcgtc
     5641 gtttggtatg gcttcattca gctccggttc ccaacgatca aggcgagtta catgatcccc
     5701 catgttgtgc aaaaaagcgg ttagctcctt cggtcctccg atcgttgtca gaagtaagtt
     5761 ggccgcagtg ttatcactca tggttatggc agcactgcat aattctctta ctgtcatgcc
     5821 atccgtaaga tgcttttctg tgactggtga gtactcaacc aagtcattct gagaatagtg
     5881 tatgcggcga ccgagttgct cttgcccggc gtcaatacgg gataataccg cgccacatag
     5941 cagaacttta aaagtgctca tcattggaaa acgttcttcg gggcgaaaac tctcaaggat
     6001 cttaccgctg ttgagatcca gttcgatgta acccactcgt gcacccaact gatcttcagc
     6061 atcttttact ttcaccagcg tttctgggtg agcaaaaaca ggaaggcaaa atgccgcaaa
     6121 aaagggaata agggcgacac ggaaatgttg aatactcata ctcttccttt ttcaatatta
     6181 ttgaagcatt tatcagggtt attgtctcat gagcggatac atatttgaat gtatttagaa
     6241 aaataaacaa ataggggttc cgcgcacatt tccccgaaaa gtgccaccta aattgtaagc
     6301 gttaatattt tgttaaaatt cgcgttaaat ttttgttaaa tcagctcatt ttttaaccaa
     6361 taggccgaaa tcggcaaaat cccttataaa tcaaaagaat agaccgagat agggttgagt
     6421 gttgttccag tttggaacaa gagtccacta ttaaagaacg tggactccaa cgtcaaaggn
     6481 nnnnnnnnnn nnnnnnnnnn nnnnnnnnnn nnnnnnnnnn nnnnnnnntn nnnnnnnnnn
     6541 nnnnnnnnnn nnnnnnnnnn nnnnnnnnnn nnnnnnnnnn nnnnnnnnnn nnnnnnnnnn
     6601 nnnnnnnnnn nnnnnnnnnn gnnnnnnnnn nnnnnnnnnn nnnnnnnnnn nnnnnnnnnn
     6661 nnnnnnnnnn nnnnnnnnnn nnnnnnnnnn nnnnnnnnnn nnnnnnnnnn nnnnnnnnnn
     6721 nnnnnnnnnn nnnnnnnnnn nnnnncccat tcgccattca ggctgcgcaa ctgttgggaa
     6781 gggcgatcgg tgcgggcctc ttcgctatta cgccag
//
