>Addgene plasmid #153195 | MPC026: pAAV-CAG-FLEX-NovArch-TS-Citrine_TSx3-ER2 | depositor full sequence | sequence record 296512 | MPC026: pAAV-CAG-FLEX-NovArch-TS-Citrine_TSx3-ER2 sequence 6819 bps
CTTCCGCTTCCTCGCTCACTGACTCGCTGCGCTCGGTCGTTCGGCTGCGGCGAGCGGTATCAGCTCACTC
AAAGGCGGTAATACGGTTATCCACAGAATCAGGGGATAACGCAGGAAAGAACATGTGAGCAAAAGGCCAG
CAAAAGGCCAGGAACCGTAAAAAGGCCGCGTTGCTGGCGTTTTTCCATAGGCTCCGCCCCCCTGACGAGC
ATCACAAAAATCGACGCTCAAGTCAGAGGTGGCGAAACCCGACAGGACTATAAAGATACCAGGCGTTTCC
CCCTGGAAGCTCCCTCGTGCGCTCTCCTGTTCCGACCCTGCCGCTTACCGGATACCTGTCCGCCTTTCTC
CCTTCGGGAAGCGTGGCGCTTTCTCATAGCTCACGCTGTAGGTATCTCAGTTCGGTGTAGGTCGTTCGCT
CCAAGCTGGGCTGTGTGCACGAACCCCCCGTTCAGCCCGACCGCTGCGCCTTATCCGGTAACTATCGTCT
TGAGTCCAACCCGGTAAGACACGACTTATCGCCACTGGCAGCAGCCACTGGTAACAGGATTAGCAGAGCG
AGGTATGTAGGCGGTGCTACAGAGTTCTTGAAGTGGTGGCCTAACTACGGCTACACTAGAAGAACAGTAT
TTGGTATCTGCGCTCTGCTGAAGCCAGTTACCTTCGGAAAAAGAGTTGGTAGCTCTTGATCCGGCAAACA
AACCACCGCTGGTAGCGGTGGTTTTTTTGTTTGCAAGCAGCAGATTACGCGCAGAAAAAAAGGATCTCAA
GAAGATCCTTTGATCTTTTCTACGGGGTCTGACGCTCAGTGGAACGAAAACTCACGTTAAGGGATTTTGG
TCATGAGATTATCAAAAAGGATCTTCACCTAGATCCTTTTAAATTAAAAATGAAGTTTTAAATCAATCTA
AAGTATATATGAGTAAACTTGGTCTGACAGTTACCAATGCTTAATCAGTGAGGCACCTATCTCAGCGATC
TGTCTATTTCGTTCATCCATAGTTGCCTGACTCCCCGTCGTGTAGATAACTACGATACGGGAGGGCTTAC
CATCTGGCCCCAGTGCTGCAATGATACCGCGAGACCCACGCTCACCGGCTCCAGATTTATCAGCAATAAA
CCAGCCAGCCGGAAGGGCCGAGCGCAGAAGTGGTCCTGCAACTTTATCCGCCTCCATCCAGTCTATTAAT
TGTTGCCGGGAAGCTAGAGTAAGTAGTTCGCCAGTTAATAGTTTGCGCAACGTTGTTGCCATTGCTACAG
GCATCGTGGTGTCACGCTCGTCGTTTGGTATGGCTTCATTCAGCTCCGGTTCCCAACGATCAAGGCGAGT
TACATGATCCCCCATGTTGTGCAAAAAAGCGGTTAGCTCCTTCGGTCCTCCGATCGTTGTCAGAAGTAAG
TTGGCCGCAGTGTTATCACTCATGGTTATGGCAGCACTGCATAATTCTCTTACTGTCATGCCATCCGTAA
GATGCTTTTCTGTGACTGGTGAGTACTCAACCAAGTCATTCTGAGAATAGTGTATGCGGCGACCGAGTTG
CTCTTGCCCGGCGTCAATACGGGATAATACCGCGCCACATAGCAGAACTTTAAAAGTGCTCATCATTGGA
AAACGTTCTTCGGGGCGAAAACTCTCAAGGATCTTACCGCTGTTGAGATCCAGTTCGATGTAACCCACTC
GTGCACCCAACTGATCTTCAGCATCTTTTACTTTCACCAGCGTTTCTGGGTGAGCAAAAACAGGAAGGCA
AAATGCCGCAAAAAAGGGAATAAGGGCGACACGGAAATGTTGAATACTCATACTCTTCCTTTTTCAATAT
TATTGAAGCATTTATCAGGGTTATTGTCTCATGAGCGGATACATATTTGAATGTATTTAGAAAAATAAAC
AAATAGGGGTTCCGCGCACATTTCCCCGAAAAGTGCCACCTAAATTGTAAGCGTTAATATTTTGTTAAAA
TTCGCGTTAAATTTTTGTTAAATCAGCTCATTTTTTAACCAATAGGCCGAAATCGGCAAAATCCCTTATA
AATCAAAAGAATAGACCGAGATAGGGTTGAGTGTTGTTCCAGTTTGGAACAAGAGTCCACTATTAAAGAA
CGTGGACTCCAACGTCAAAGG
[49 nt withheld, positions 2122-2170]
T
[91 nt withheld, positions 2172-2262]
G
[124 nt withheld, positions 2264-2387]
CCCATTCGCCATTCAGGCTGCGCAACTGTTGGGAAGGGCGATCGGTGCGGGCCTCTTCGCTATTACGCCA
GCTGCGCGCTCGCTCGCTCACTGAGGCCGCCCGGGCAAAGCCCGGGCGTCGGGCGACCTTTGGTCGCCCG
GCCTCAGTGAGCGAGCGAGCGCGCAGAGAGGGAGTGGCCAACTCCATCACTAGGGGTTCCTTGTAGTTAA
TGATTAACCCGCCATGCTACTTATCTACGTAGCCATGCTCTAGGAAGATCGTACCATTGACGTCAATAAT
GACGTATGTTCCCATAGTAACGCCAATAGGGACTTTCCATTGACGTCAATGGGTGGAGTATTTACGGTAA
ACTGCCCACTTGGCAGTACATCAAGTGTATCATATGCCAAGTACGCCCCCTATTGACGTCAATGACGGTA
AATGGCCCGCCTGGCATTATGCCCAGTACATGACCTTATGGGACTTTCCTACTTGGCAGTACATCTACGT
ATTAGTCATCGCTATTACCATGGTCGAGGTGAGCCCCACGTTCTGCTTCACTCTCCCCATCTCCCCCCCC
TCCCCACCCCCAATTTTGTATTTATTTATTTTTTAATTATTTTGTGCAGCGATGGGGGCGGGGGGGGGGG
GGGGGCGCGCGCCAGGCGGGGCGGGGCGGGGCGAGGGGCGGGGCGGGGCGAGGCGGAGAGGTGCGGCGGC
AGCCAATCAGAGCGGCGCGCTCCGAAAGTTTCCTTTTATGGCGAGGCGGCGGCGGCGGCGGCCCTATAAA
AAGCGAAGCGCGCGGCGGGCGGGAGTCGCTGCGACGCTGCCTTCGCCCCGTGCCCCGCTCCGCCGCCGCC
TCGCGCCGCCCGCCCCGGCTCTGACTGACCGCGTTACTCCCACAGGTGAGCGGGCGGGACGGCCCTTCTC
CTCCGGGCTGTAATTAGCGCTTGGTTTAATGACGGCTTGTTTCTTTTCTGTGGCTGCGTGAAAGCCTTGA
GGGGCTCCGGGAGGGCCCTTTGTGCGGGGGGAGCGGCTCGGGGCTGTCCGCGGGGGGACGGCTGCCTTCG
GGGGGGACGGGGCAGGGCGGGGTTCGGCTTCTGGCGTGTGACCGGCGGCTCTAGAGCCTCTGCTAACCAT
GTTCATGCCTTCTTCTTTTTCCTACAGCTCCTGGGCAACGTGCTGGTTATTGTGCTGTCTCATCATTTTG
GCAAAGAATTGGATCCCCATAACTTCGTATAAAGTATCCTATACGAAGTTATATCAAAATAGGAAGACCA
ATGCTTCACCATCGACCCGAATTGCCAAGCATCACCATCGACCCATAACTTCGTATAATGTATGCTATAC
GAAGTTATACTAGGGATCCCCCCTCGAGTTTTACTTGTACATTACACTTCATTCTCATAACAAAAGCCCC
CCACATTGATGTCAATCTGATCGAGGGGTATATACTCGCCCTCAGAAGTGATTCGACTTTTTCCCCCCAC
GTTTATATCGATTTGATCCAGAGGGATGTACTCGCCCTCAGAGGTTATGCGGGATTTTCCACCGACGTTA
ATGTCGATCTGATCCAGAGGGATATACTCGCCCTCAGAGGTGATCCTTGATTTGTACAGCTCGTCCATGC
CGAGAGTGATCCCGGCGGCGGTCACGAACTCCAGCAGGACCATGTGATCGCGCTTCTCGTTGGGGTCTTT
GCTCAGGGCGGACTGGTAGCTCAGGTAGTGGTTGTCGGGCAGCAGCACGGGGCCGTCGCCGATGGGGGTG
TTCTGCTGGTAGTGGTCGGCGAGCTGCACGCTGCCGTCCTCGATGTTGTGGCGGATCTTGAAGTTCACCT
TGATGCCGTTCTTCTGCTTGTCGGCCATGATATAGACGTTGTGGCTGTTGTAGTTGTACTCCAGCTTGTG
CCCCAGGATGTTGCCGTCCTCCTTGAAGTCGATGCCCTTCAGCTCGATGCGGTTCACCAGGGTGTCGCCC
TCGAACTTCACCTCGGCGCGGGTCTTGTAGTTGCCGTCGTCCTTGAAGAAGATGGTGCGCTCCTGGACGT
AGCCTTCGGGCATGGCGGACTTGAAGAAGTCGTGCTGCTTCATGTGGTCGGGGTAGCGGGCGAAGCACAT
CAGGCCGTAGCCGAAGGTGGTCACGAGGGTGGGCCAGGGCACGGGCAGCTTGCCGGTGGTGCAGATGAAC
TTCAGGGTCAGCTTGCCGTAGGTGGCATCGCCCTCGCCCTCGCCGGACACGCTGAACTTGTGGCCGTTTA
CGTCGCCGTCCAGCTCGACCAGGATGGGCACCACCCCGGTGAACAGCTCCTCGCCCTTGCTCACTACATT
TATGTCTATTTGATCCAGGGGGATGTACTCGCCTTCGCTTGTGATTCTACTCTTCATCAACGTATCGGCA
CCGGCACTGGGTTCTGGTGCCTCGGTGTCGCCCAGAATAGCCCGGGATCTCAACAGGATAAAGCCAAAGC
CGACCTTGGCAGTCACGTCCAACACCATAAACAGCAGAGTTTCGGTGCCCAGGCCTATCACGCCAGCGCC
CTCAGTGCCTATGATCCACAGGATAGGGTAAGCGGTCCACAGCACCAAGACCAGAGCTGTCAGGGTGTTA
AAGGTAGATGCCACCTCGGGGCCCCGCTCCCTTGCAGCAGATCGCAGGGATGTAGCCAGAACATAGAGCA
CCACTATCATGCAAATTGTAGAGAACAACCACCAACTGTATCTGGCTATGGCCGTGTGGCTCAAGGCTCC
GATGAGGCCAGTGACGATCATCAGGGCGTCCACACCCACCAGGGTGCCGATGGTCACCCGATCCACCTTA
GCGAGAAGGGCCAGGTGCAGCAGCAGAAGTGGGGTGGTAAACAGCCACTGGGCGTACCTGGCATAATAGA
TATCCAACATTTCGCCCCCGACGGACACCTCAGTAAGCCCGATACCAAAGAACATAGACAGATATGCGGC
GGATGCGATTCCGGAGGCCAGGATAGTCACAGCGTAATATTCCCGGGCATCCTTATCGGTGACTCCCCAT
CCGCGGACCAGAAAGTAGAAGGTTCCAATCAGCATCAGCAGAGTGCCGATGCCCAGCCACAGGGTTTCAG
GTCTGCCGTCACCCAGTAGGTCGTAACCAGCCTGCAGAGCGATACTTACCATGGTGGCGGTACCGAATTC
TAGTATAACTTCGTATAGGATACTTTATACGAAGTTATCATTGGGATTCTTCCTATTTTGATCCAAGCAT
CACCATCGACCCTCTAGTCCAGATCTCACCATCGACCCATAACTTCGTATAGCATACATTATACGAAGTT
ATGTCCCTCGAAGAGGTTCGAATTCGATATCAAGCTTATCGATAATCAACCTCTGGATTACAAAATTTGT
GAAAGATTGACTGGTATTCTTAACTATGTTGCTCCTTTTACGCTATGTGGATACGCTGCTTTAATGCCTT
TGTATCATGCTATTGCTTCCCGTATGGCTTTCATTTTCTCCTCCTTGTATAAATCCTGGTTGCTGTCTCT
TTATGAGGAGTTGTGGCCCGTTGTCAGGCAACGTGGCGTGGTGTGCACTGTGTTTGCTGACGCAACCCCC
ACTGGTTGGGGCATTGCCACCACCTGTCAGCTCCTTTCCGGGACTTTCGCTTTCCCCCTCCCTATTGCCA
CGGCGGAACTCATCGCCGCCTGCCTTGCCCGCTGCTGGACAGGGGCTCGGCTGTTGGGCACTGACAATTC
CGTGGTGTTGTCGGGGAAATCATCGTCCTTTCCTTGGCTGCTCGCCTGTGTTGCCACCTGGATTCTGCGC
GGGACGTCCTTCTGCTACGTCCCTTCGGCCCTCAATCCAGCGGACCTTCCTTCCCGCGGCCTGCTGCCGG
CTCTGCGGCCTCTTCCGCGTCTTCGCCTTCGCCCTCAGACGAGTCGGATCTCCCTTTGGGCCGCCTCCCC
GCATCGATACCGTCGACCCGGGCGGCCGCTTCGAGCAGACATGATAAGATACATTGATGAGTTTGGACAA
ACCACAACTAGAATGCAGTGAAAAAAATGCTTTATTTGTGAAATTTGTGATGCTATTGCTTTATTTGTAA
CCATTATAAGCTGCAATAAACAAGTTAACAACAACAATTGCATTCATTTTATGTTTCAGGTTCAGGGGGA
GATGTGGGAGGTTTTTTAAAGCAAGTAAAACCTCTACAAATGTGGTAAAATCGATAAGGATCTTCCTAGA
GCATGGCTACGTAGATAAGTAGCATGGCGGGTTAATCATTAACTACAAGGAACCCCTAGTGATGGAGTTG
GCCACTCCCTCTCTGCGCGCTCGCTCGCTCACTGAGGCCGGGCGACCAAAGGTCGCCCGACGCCCGGGCT
TTGCCCGGGCGGCCTCAGTGAGCGAGCGAGCGCGCAGCTGCATTAATGAATCGGCCAACGCGCGGGGAGA
GGCGGTTTGCGTATTGGGCGCT
Features (pLannotate 1.2.2; 24 found; start..end, strand, type, name):
    182..770     -  rep_origin     ori: high-copy-number ColE1/pMB1/pBR322/pUC origin of replication
    941..1801    -  CDS            AmpR: β-lactamase; bla; confers resistance to ampicillin, carbenicillin, and related antibiotics
   1802..1906    -  promoter       AmpR promoter: bla
   1959..2387    -  rep_origin     f1 ori (sequence partly withheld): f1 bacteriophage origin of replication; arrow indicates direction of (+) strand synthesis
   2392..2461    -  CDS            lacZα (fragment): LacZα fragment of β-galactosidase; lacZ fragment
   2456..2588    -  repeat_region  AAV2 ITR (fragment): inverted terminal repeat of adeno-associated virus serotype 2 inverted
   2651..2899    +  enhancer       CMV enhancer (fragment): human cytomegalovirus immediate early enhancer
   2901..3178    +  promoter       chicken β-actin promoter: No description available
   3179..3315    +  intron         hybrid intron (fragment): hybrid between chicken β-actin (CBA) and minute virus of mice (MMV) introns (Gray et al., 2011)
   3404..3534    +  intron         chimeric intron (fragment): chimera between introns from chicken β-actin and rabbit β-globin
   3532..3597    +  CDS            HBB (fragment): HBB_LEPEU - Experimental evidence at protein level: Swiss-Prot protein existence level 1. Involved in oxygen transport from the lung to the various peripheral tissues. From Lepus europaeus (European hare).
   3596..3629    -  protein_bind   lox2272: Cre-mediated recombination occurs in the 8-bp core sequence (GGATACTT). lox2272 sites are compatible with each other, but incompatible with loxP or loxN sites (Lee and Saito, 1988). Cre recombinase
   3692..3725    -  protein_bind   loxP: Cre-mediated recombination occurs in the 8-bp core sequence (GCATACAT). Cre recombinase
   3978..4691    -  CDS            Citrine: Citrine is a basic (constitutively fluorescent) yellow fluorescent protein published in 2001, derived from Aequorea victoria. It has moderate acid sensitivity.
   4692..4757    -  CDS            KCNJ2 (fragment): KCNJ2_HUMAN - Also known as IRK1. Experimental evidence at protein level: Swiss-Prot protein existence level 1. Probably participates in establishing action potential waveform and excitability of neuronal and muscle tissues. Inward rectifier potassium channels are characterized by a greater tendency to allow potassium to flow into the cell rather than out of it. Their voltage dependence is regulated by the concentration of extracellular potassium; as external potassium is raised, the voltage range of the channel opening shifts to more positive voltages. The inward rectification is mainly due t
   4761..5519    -  CDS            QuasAr2: achaerhodopsin-3 (Arch) derivative with improved voltage sensitivity (Hochbaum et al., 2014)
   5542..5575    +  protein_bind   lox2272: Cre-mediated recombination occurs in the 8-bp core sequence (GGATACTT). lox2272 sites are compatible with each other, but incompatible with loxP or loxN sites (Lee and Saito, 1988). Cre recombinase
   5646..5679    +  protein_bind   loxP: Cre-mediated recombination occurs in the 8-bp core sequence (GCATACAT). Cre recombinase
   5697..5721    +  misc_feature   MCS (fragment): pBluescript multiple cloning site
   5721..6309    +  misc_feature   WPRE: woodchuck hepatitis virus posttranscriptional regulatory element
   6352..6473    -  polyA_signal   SV40 poly(A) signal: SV40 polyadenylation signal
   6496..6564    -  CDS            large T antigen (fragment): large T antigen from SV40 (simian virus 40)
   6635..6768    +  repeat_region  AAV2 ITR: inverted terminal repeat of adeno-associated virus serotype 2 inverted
   6762..6818    -  CDS            lacI (fragment): lac repressor; lacI; The lac repressor binds to the lac operator to inhibit transcription in E. coli. This inhibition can be relieved by adding lactose or isopropyl-β-D-thiogalactopyranoside (IPTG).
