[The description below was written by a language model from this plasmid's Addgene catalogue record, the feature table of its GenBank file and pLannotate feature annotations shown in this document.]
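Description:
MPC026: pAAV-CAG-FLEX-NovArch-TS-Citrine_TSx3-ER2 is an adeno-associated virus transfer plasmid of about 6.8 kb for Cre-dependent mammalian expression of NovArch, a synthetic archaerhodopsin-derived fluorescent voltage reporter fused to the yellow fluorescent protein Citrine. The expression cassette lies between two AAV2 inverted terminal repeats, which allow it to be packaged into recombinant AAV particles. The bacterial backbone carries a high-copy ColE1/pUC-type origin, an f1 phage origin and the beta-lactamase gene for ampicillin selection. The two sequence records differ by a few bases in length and start at different positions, but they annotate the same architecture.

Transcription is driven by the composite CAG promoter (CMV enhancer fragment, chicken beta-actin promoter and a chimeric beta-actin/beta-globin intron). Downstream, the coding region sits in reverse orientation relative to the promoter and is flanked by paired, oppositely oriented lox2272 and loxP sites. In this FLEX (double-inverted) arrangement, no sense transcript is made until Cre recombinase inverts the cassette and then excises one site of each pair, locking it in the forward orientation, so expression is confined to Cre-expressing cells. The opsin portion is auto-annotated as QuasAr2, reflecting the close similarity of NovArch to that Arch variant, and it is preceded by a Kozak sequence. A KCNJ2 (Kir2.1)-derived fragment lies between the opsin and Citrine, consistent with the trafficking signal (TS) in the name. The three further TS copies and the ER export motif (ER2) indicated by the name after Citrine are not separately annotated. A WPRE and an SV40 polyadenylation signal follow, enhancing transcript stability and processing. The associated publication concerns photoactivated voltage imaging in tissue, the application for this genetically targeted reporter.
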