Addgene plasmid #153195: MPC026: pAAV-CAG-FLEX-NovArch-TS-Citrine_TSx3-ER2
Purpose: encodes pAAV NovArch
Depositing lab: Adam Cohen. Depositing organization: Harvard University. Publication: Photoactivated voltage imaging in tissue with an archaerhodopsin-derived reporter. Chien MP, Brinks D, Testa-Silva G, Tian H, Phil Brooks F 3rd, Adam Y, Bloxham W, Gmeiner B, Kheifets S, Cohen AE. Sci Adv. 2021 May 5;7(19). pii: 7/19/eabe3216. doi: 10.1126/sciadv.abe3216. Print 2021 May. PubMed 33952514.
Backbone
  Vector backbone: CAG-FLEX
  Backbone size w/o insert (bp): 5082
  Total vector size (bp): 6819
  Vector type: Mammalian Expression, AAV
Growth in bacteria
  Bacterial resistance: Ampicillin, 100 μg/mL
  Growth temperature: 30°C
  Growth strain: NEB Stable
  Copy number: Unknown
Gene/Insert
  Gene/Insert name: NovArch
  Species: Synthetic
  Insert size (bp): 1737
  Tag / fusion protein: citrine
Terms and licenses: Academic/Nonprofit Terms; Industry Terms: Not Available to Industry
How to cite: MPC026: pAAV-CAG-FLEX-NovArch-TS-Citrine_TSx3-ER2 was a gift from Adam Cohen (Addgene plasmid # 153195 ; http://n2t.net/addgene:153195 ; RRID:Addgene_153195)
